Addgene plasmid #247928: pSquash2_SFFV-eGFP-NR3C1-IRES-mCherry_PuroR
Purpose: Overexpression vector for eGFP tagged GR or NR3C1. Monitor post-translational degradation of GR via EGFP:mCherry ratio. Contains puromycin-resistance selection marker.
Depositing lab: Benjamin Ebert & Jonathan Tsai. Depositing organization: Dana-Farber Cancer Institute. Publication: UBR5 forms ligand-dependent complexes on chromatin to regulate nuclear hormone receptor stability. Tsai JM, Aguirre JD, Li YD, Brown J, Focht V, Kater L, Kempf G, Sandoval B, Schmitt S, Rutter JC, Galli P, Sandate CR, Cutler JA, Zou C, Donovan KA, Lumpkin RJ, Cavadini S, Park PMC, Sievers Q, Hatton C, Ener E, Regalado BD, Sperling MT, Slabicki M, Kim J, Zon R, Zhang Z, Miller PG, Belizaire R, Sperling AS, Fischer ES, Irizarry R, Armstrong SA, Thoma NH, Ebert BL. Mol Cell. 2023 Aug 3;83(15):2753-2767.e10. doi: 10.1016/j.molcel.2023.06.028. Epub 2023 Jul 20. PubMed 37478846.
Backbone
  Vector backbone: Squash2
  Vector type: Mammalian Expression, Lentiviral
  Selectable markers: Puromycin
Growth in bacteria
  Bacterial resistance: Ampicillin, 100 μg/mL
  Growth temperature: 37°C
  Growth strain: NEB Stable
  Copy number: High Copy
Gene/Insert
  Gene/Insert name: Glucocorticoid Receptor (alt names: NR3C1; GR)
  Species: H. sapiens (human)
  Insert size (bp): 2334
  Entrez Gene: NR3C1 (a.k.a. GCCR, GCR, GCRST, GR, GRL)
  Tag / fusion protein: eGFP (N terminal on insert)
Terms and licenses: Academic/Nonprofit Terms; Industry Terms: Not Available to Industry
How to cite: pSquash2_SFFV-eGFP-NR3C1-IRES-mCherry_PuroR was a gift from Benjamin Ebert & Jonathan Tsai (Addgene plasmid # 247928 ; http://n2t.net/addgene:247928 ; RRID:Addgene_247928)
