[The description below was written by a language model from this plasmid's Addgene catalogue record and pLannotate feature annotations shown in this document.]
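Description:
pSquash2_SFFV-eGFP-NR3C1-IRES-mCherry_PuroR is a lentiviral mammalian expression plasmid of about 12.9 kb built on the Squash2 backbone. It serves as a fluorescent stability reporter for the human glucocorticoid receptor (GR, encoded by NR3C1). In E. coli it is maintained through a high-copy ColE1/pUC-type origin and selected with ampicillin via β-lactamase. An f1 origin, an SV40 origin and remnants of lac/pBluescript cloning sequences are also annotated. The viral portion has a third-generation, self-inactivating layout. An RSV promoter drives a truncated HIV-1 5' LTR, followed by the Ψ packaging signal with a gag fragment and the Rev response element. A cPPT/CTS lies between the two expression cassettes rather than upstream of them, and a WPRE precedes the ΔU3 3' LTR and an SV40 polyadenylation signal. With this arrangement the genome can be packaged when helper functions are supplied in trans, and the integrated provirus has no LTR promoter activity.

The payload consists of two cassettes. The first uses the SFFV promoter to transcribe a bicistronic message that encodes EGFP fused to the N-terminus of the roughly 2.3 kb NR3C1 coding sequence. An EMCV IRES follows and directs independent translation of mCherry. Both fluorophores come from the same transcript, so mCherry acts as an internal control for transcription and copy number. The EGFP:mCherry ratio therefore reports post-translational changes in GR abundance, such as regulated degradation. The second cassette uses the EF-1α core promoter with its intron A to express puromycin N-acetyltransferase (annotated as a fragment) for selecting stably transduced cells. The stated purpose is overexpression of tagged GR and monitoring of its degradation, and the associated work concerns ligand-dependent regulation of nuclear hormone receptor stability.
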