Features (pLannotate 1.2.2; 34 found; start..end, strand, type, name):
      1..43      +  rep_origin     RSF ori (fragment): Plasmids containing the RSF 1030 origin of replication can be propagated in E. coli cells that contain additional plasmids with compatible origins.
     45..137     +  CDS            lacI (fragment): lac repressor; lacI; The lac repressor binds to the lac operator to inhibit transcription in E. coli. This inhibition can be relieved by adding lactose or isopropyl-β-D-thiogalactopyranoside (IPTG).
    150..171     +  protein_bind   CAP binding site: CAP binding activates transcription in the presence of cAMP. E. coli catabolite activator protein
    186..216     +  promoter       lac promoter: promoter for the E. coli lac operon
    220..242     +  protein_bind   lac operator (fragment): The lac repressor binds to the lac operator to inhibit transcription in E. coli. This inhibition can be relieved by adding lactose or isopropyl-β-D-thiogalactopyranoside (IPTG). lac repressor encoded by lacI
    285..303     +  promoter       T3 promoter: promoter for bacteriophage T3 RNA polymerase
    331..557     +  promoter       RSV promoter: Rous sarcoma virus enhancer/promoter
    558..738     +  LTR            5' LTR (truncated): truncated 5' long terminal repeat (LTR) from HIV-1
    785..910     +  misc_feature   HIV-1 Ψ: packaging signal of human immunodeficiency virus type 1
    894..1257    +  CDS            HIV-1 gag (fragment): gag protein from human immunodeficiency virus 1; gag
   1403..1636    +  misc_feature   RRE: The Rev response element (RRE) of HIV-1 allows for Rev-dependent mRNA export from the nucleus to the cytoplasm.
   2013..2039    +  CDS            Rev (fragment): human immunodeficiency virus 1 (HIV-1) Rev protein; rev; enhances nuclear export of unspliced and incompletely spliced viral mRNAs
   2067..2468    +  promoter       SFFV promoter: spleen focus-forming virus long terminal repeat (LTR) promoter
   2478..2501    +  misc_feature   MCS (fragment): pBluescript multiple cloning site
   2517..3233    +  CDS            EGFP: EGFP is a basic (constitutively fluorescent) green fluorescent protein published in 1996, derived from Aequorea victoria. It is reported to be a rapidly-maturing weak dimer with moderate acid sensitivity.
   3264..5594    +  CDS            NR3C1: GCR_HUMAN - Also known as GRL. Experimental evidence at protein level: Swiss-Prot protein existence level 1. [Isoform Alpha-D3]: Has lowest transcriptional activation activity of all isoforms created by alternative initiation (PubMed:15866175, PubMed:23820903). Has transcriptional repression activity (PubMed:23303127). From Homo sapiens (Human).
   5624..6210    +  misc_feature   IRES2: internal ribosome entry site (IRES) of the encephalomyocarditis virus (EMCV)
   6226..6933    +  CDS            mCherry: mCherry is a basic (constitutively fluorescent) red fluorescent protein published in 2004, derived from Discosoma sp.. It is reported to be a very rapidly-maturing monomer with low acid sensitivity.
   6992..7109    +  misc_feature   cPPT/CTS: central polypurine tract and central termination sequence of HIV-1
   7170..7236    +  CDS            small t antigen (fragment): SV40 (simian virus 40) small t antigen
   7262..7473    +  promoter       EF-1α core promoter: core promoter for human elongation factor EF-1α
   7474..8412    +  intron         EF-1α intron A: intron upstream of the start codon of human EF-1α
   8434..9033    +  CDS            PuroR (fragment): puromycin N-acetyltransferase; pac from Streptomyces; confers resistance to puromycin
   9049..9637    +  misc_feature   WPRE: woodchuck hepatitis virus posttranscriptional regulatory element
   9688..9707    +  misc_feature   cPPT/CTS (fragment): central polypurine tract and central termination sequence of HIV-1
   9709..9942    +  LTR            3' LTR (ΔU3): self-inactivating 3' long terminal repeat (LTR) from HIV-1
  10020..10141   +  polyA_signal   SV40 poly(A) signal: SV40 polyadenylation signal
  10181..10316   +  rep_origin     SV40 ori: SV40 origin of replication
  10337..10355   -  promoter       T7 promoter: promoter for bacteriophage T7 RNA polymerase
  10363..10518   +  CDS            lacZα (fragment): LacZα fragment of β-galactosidase; lacZ fragment
  10523..10951   +  rep_origin     f1 ori (sequence partly withheld): f1 bacteriophage origin of replication; arrow indicates direction of (+) strand synthesis
  11004..11108   +  promoter       AmpR promoter: bla
  11109..11969   +  CDS            AmpR: β-lactamase; bla; confers resistance to ampicillin, carbenicillin, and related antibiotics
  12140..12728   +  rep_origin     ori: high-copy-number ColE1/pMB1/pBR322/pUC origin of replication
>Addgene plasmid #247928 | pSquash2_SFFV-eGFP-NR3C1-IRES-mCherry_PuroR | addgene full sequence | sequence record 495611 | Addgene NGS Result
CGAACGACCGAGCGCAGCGAGTCAGTGAGCGAGGAAGCGGAAGAGCGCCCAATACGCAAACCGCCTCTCC
CCGCGCGTTGGCCGATTCATTAATGCAGCTGGCACGACAGGTTTCCCGACTGGAAAGCGGGCAGTGAGCG
CAACGCAATTAATGTGAGTTAGCTCACTCATTAGGCACCCCAGGCTTTACACTTTATGCTTCCGGCTCGT
ATGTTGTGTGGAATTGTGAGCGGATAACAATTTCACACAGGAAACAGCTATGACCATGATTACGCCAAGC
GCGCAATTAACCCTCACTAAAGGGAACAAAAGCTGGAGCTGCAAGCTTAATGTAGTCTTATGCAATACTC
TTGTAGTCTTGCAACATGGTAACGATGAGTTAGCAACATGCCTTACAAGGAGAGAAAAAGCACCGTGCAT
GCCGATTGGTGGAAGTAAGGTGGTACGATCGTGCCTTATTAGGAAGGCAACAGACGGGTCTGACATGGAT
TGGACGAACCACTGAATTGCCGCATTGCAGAGATATTGTATTTAAGTGCCTAGCTCGATACATAAACGGG
TCTCTCTGGTTAGACCAGATCTGAGCCTGGGAGCTCTCTGGCTAACTAGGGAACCCACTGCTTAAGCCTC
AATAAAGCTTGCCTTGAGTGCTTCAAGTAGTGTGTGCCCGTCTGTTGTGTGACTCTGGTAACTAGAGATC
CCTCAGACCCTTTTAGTCAGTGTGGAAAATCTCTAGCAGTGGCGCCCGAACAGGGACTTGAAAGCGAAAG
GGAAACCAGAGGAGCTCTCTCGACGCAGGACTCGGCTTGCTGAAGCGCGCACGGCAAGAGGCGAGGGGCG
GCGACTGGTGAGTACGCCAAAAATTTTGACTAGCGGAGGCTAGAAGGAGAGAGATGGGTGCGAGAGCGTC
AGTATTAAGCGGGGGAGAATTAGATCGCGATGGGAAAAAATTCGGTTAAGGCCAGGGGGAAAGAAAAAAT
ATAAATTAAAACATATAGTATGGGCAAGCAGGGAGCTAGAACGATTCGCAGTTAATCCTGGCCTGTTAGA
AACATCAGAAGGCTGTAGACAAATACTGGGACAGCTACAACCATCCCTTCAGACAGGATCAGAAGAACTT
AGATCATTATATAATACAGTAGCAACCCTCTATTGTGTGCATCAAAGGATAGAGATAAAAGACACCAAGG
AAGCTTTAGACAAGATAGAGGAAGAGCAAAACAAAAGTAAGACCACCGCACAGCAAGCGGCCGCTGATCT
TCAGACCTGGAGGAGGAGATATGAGGGACAATTGGAGAAGTGAATTATATAAATATAAAGTAGTAAAAAT
TGAACCATTAGGAGTAGCACCCACCAAGGCAAAGAGAAGAGTGGTGCAGAGAGAAAAAAGAGCAGTGGGA
ATAGGAGCTTTGTTCCTTGGGTTCTTGGGAGCAGCAGGAAGCACTATGGGCGCAGCGTCAATGACGCTGA
CGGTACAGGCCAGACAATTATTGTCTGGTATAGTGCAGCAGCAGAACAATTTGCTGAGGGCTATTGAGGC
GCAACAGCATCTGTTGCAACTCACAGTCTGGGGCATCAAGCAGCTCCAGGCAAGAATCCTGGCTGTGGAA
AGATACCTAAAGGATCAACAGCTCCTGGGGATTTGGGGTTGCTCTGGAAAACTCATTTGCACCACTGCTG
TGCCTTGGAATGCTAGTTGGAGTAATAAATCTCTGGAACAGATTTGGAATCACACGACCTGGATGGAGTG
GGACAGAGAAATTAACAATTACACAAGCTTAATACACTCCTTAATTGAAGAATCGCAAAACCAGCAAGAA
AAGAATGAACAAGAATTATTGGAATTAGATAAATGGGCAAGTTTGTGGAATTGGTTTAACATAACAAATT
GGCTGTGGTATATAAAATTATTCATAATGATAGTAGGAGGCTTGGTAGGTTTAAGAATAGTTTTTGCTGT
ACTTTCTATAGTGAATAGAGTTAGGCAGGGATATTCACCATTATCGTTTCAGACCCACCTCCCAACCCCG
AGGGGACCCTATTCCAGCACATATGAGCTAGCTGCAGTAACGCCATTTTGCAAGGCATGGAAAAATACCA
AACCAAGAATAGAGAAGTTCAGATCAAGGGCGGGTACATGAAAATAGCTAACGTTGGGCCAAACAGGATA
TCTGCGGTGAGCAGTTTCGGCCCCGGCCCGGGGCCAAGAACAGATGGTCACCGCAGTTTCGGCCCCGGCC
CGAGGCCAAGAACAGATGGTCCCCAGATATGGCCCAACCCTCAGCAGTTTCTTAAGACCCATCAGATGTT
TCCAGGCTCCCCCAAGGACCTGAAATGACCCTGCGCCTTATTTGAATTAACCAATCAGCCTGCTTCTCGC
TTCTGTTCGCGCGCTTCTGCTTCCCGAGCTCTATAAAAGAGCTCACAACCCCTCACTCGGCGCGCCAGTC
CTCCGACAGACTGAGTCGGCCGGTCGAATCAAGCTTATCGATACCGTCGACTCCGGAATAGCCACCATGG
TGAGCAAGGGCGAGGAGCTGTTCACCGGGGTGGTGCCCATCCTGGTCGAGCTGGACGGCGACGTAAACGG
CCACAAGTTCAGCGTGTCCGGCGAGGGCGAGGGCGATGCCACCTACGGCAAGCTGACCCTGAAGTTCATC
TGCACCACCGGCAAGCTGCCCGTGCCCTGGCCCACCCTCGTGACCACCCTGACCTACGGCGTGCAGTGCT
TCAGCCGCTACCCCGACCACATGAAGCAGCACGACTTCTTCAAGTCCGCCATGCCCGAAGGCTACGTCCA
GGAGCGCACCATCTTCTTCAAGGACGACGGCAACTACAAGACCCGCGCCGAGGTGAAGTTCGAGGGCGAC
ACCCTGGTGAACCGCATCGAGCTGAAGGGCATCGACTTCAAGGAGGACGGCAACATCCTGGGGCACAAGC
TGGAGTACAACTACAACAGCCACAACGTCTATATCATGGCCGACAAGCAGAAGAACGGCATCAAGGTGAA
CTTCAAGATCCGCCACAACATCGAGGACGGCAGCGTGCAGCTCGCCGACCACTACCAGCAGAACACCCCC
ATCGGCGACGGCCCCGTGCTGCTGCCCGACAACCACTACCTGAGCACCCAGTCCGCCCTGAGCAAAGACC
CCAACGAGAAGCGCGATCACATGGTCCTGCTGGAGTTCGTGACCGCCGCCGGGATCACTCTCGGCATGGA
CGAGCTGTACAAGGGCGGCGGCGGCTCCGGCGGCGGCGGCTCCATGGACTCTAAAGAGTCTCTGACGCCG
GGGAGAGAGGAAAATCCTTCATCAGTGCTCGCGCAGGAGCGCGGAGATGTCATGGATTTTTATAAGACGC
TCAGGGGCGGGGCGACGGTGAAAGTGTCCGCATCCTCTCCCAGCTTGGCGGTCGCGTCCCAATCTGACTC
TAAGCAGCGCAGATTGCTCGTGGACTTCCCTAAAGGGTCTGTAAGCAATGCCCAGCAACCGGATCTGTCA
AAAGCTGTCAGTCTCTCAATGGGCCTGTACATGGGCGAAACCGAAACCAAAGTGATGGGCAACGACCTCG
GTTTTCCCCAGCAGGGCCAAATTTCACTGTCTAGCGGTGAGACAGATCTTAAGCTCCTTGAAGAATCAAT
TGCGAACCTCAATCGCTCTACCTCAGTCCCGGAGAATCCCAAAAGTAGTGCCTCTACGGCGGTGAGCGCC
GCACCAACAGAGAAAGAATTCCCGAAAACACATTCCGACGTATCCAGTGAGCAGCAACATCTTAAGGGAC
AGACCGGAACAAATGGTGGTAATGTCAAACTTTATACCACAGACCAGTCAACGTTTGACATTCTCCAGGA
TCTGGAATTTAGTAGTGGATCCCCCGGGAAGGAAACAAACGAGTCACCGTGGCGCTCTGACCTCCTGATC
GATGAGAATTGCCTTCTGTCACCGCTGGCGGGGGAGGATGACAGCTTTCTGTTGGAAGGTAATTCCAATG
AAGACTGCAAACCTCTTATACTGCCTGATACTAAGCCGAAAATCAAGGACAATGGAGATCTCGTACTCAG
TTCACCGAGTAACGTAACTCTCCCTCAGGTGAAGACTGAAAAGGAGGATTTCATAGAGCTCTGCACGCCT
GGTGTAATCAAGCAGGAGAAGCTCGGTACCGTGTACTGCCAGGCTTCCTTTCCAGGAGCGAATATAATTG
GAAATAAAATGAGTGCAATTAGTGTACATGGGGTATCAACAAGCGGAGGTCAAATGTACCATTATGATAT
GAATACTGCATCTTTGTCACAGCAACAGGACCAAAAACCTATATTTAATGTCATCCCCCCTATACCCGTA
GGGTCAGAGAACTGGAATCGGTGTCAAGGCTCAGGTGACGACAACCTGACCTCATTGGGGACATTGAATT
TTCCCGGAAGAACGGTTTTTTCTAACGGGTATAGTAGTCCTTCCATGAGACCAGACGTGTCTAGTCCCCC
TTCTTCCAGTAGTACTGCCACTACAGGCCCGCCTCCTAAATTGTGTCTGGTGTGCTCTGACGAGGCTTCC
GGTTGTCATTATGGTGTATTGACCTGTGGTAGCTGTAAAGTTTTTTTTAAAAGAGCTGTAGAAGGTCAAC
ACAATTACCTCTGTGCCGGACGAAATGACTGCATCATCGATAAAATTCGGCGGAAAAACTGCCCGGCGTG
CCGGTATCGGAAATGCCTGCAAGCTGGTATGAATCTTGAAGCACGCAAGACTAAGAAGAAGATTAAAGGG
ATCCAGCAGGCGACAACCGGAGTCTCCCAAGAGACTTCCGAGAACCCAGGTAATAAAACCATCGTACCAG
CGACGCTTCCACAACTCACACCAACTCTTGTGTCTTTGCTTGAGGTGATCGAGCCAGAAGTCTTGTATGC
TGGGTACGACTCTTCAGTTCCTGATAGCACTTGGAGAATTATGACTACCCTTAACATGCTTGGAGGCCGA
CAAGTTATTGCAGCGGTCAAGTGGGCCAAAGCTATCCCAGGCTTTCGAAATCTCCACCTCGACGACCAGA
TGACGTTGTTGCAATACTCCTGGATGTTTCTCATGGCGTTCGCCTTGGGCTGGAGATCCTACAGACAGAG
CAGTGCGAACTTGCTCTGTTTTGCGCCAGACTTGATAATCAATGAACAGCGAATGACATTGCCCTGTATG
TATGATCAATGCAAACATATGCTGTATGTTTCTTCTGAATTGCATCGGCTGCAAGTTAGTTACGAGGAGT
ATCTGTGCATGAAGACCCTTTTGCTTCTCTCATCAGTACCAAAAGACGGTTTGAAGAGCCAGGAGCTCTT
TGATGAGATCAGAATGACTTATATTAAGGAGCTCGGCAAGGCCATTGTAAAACGAGAAGGCAACAGTAGT
CAAAATTGGCAAAGATTCTACCAGCTGACTAAGCTCCTCGATTCAATGCACGAAGTGGTTGAGAACCTCC
TTAATTACTGCTTCCAGACGTTCCTCGATAAGACAATGAGTATAGAATTCCCGGAGATGCTCGCGGAAAT
CATCACCAATCAGATTCCCAAGTACTCAAACGGTAATATAAAAAAACTTCTGTTCCACCAAAAATGATAA
ATGCATGAGTAACTGAGGATCCGCCCCTCTCCCTCCCCCCCCCCTAACGTTACTGGCCGAAGCCGCTTGG
AATAAGGCCGGTGTGCGTTTGTCTATATGTTATTTTCCACCATATTGCCGTCTTTTGGCAATGTGAGGGC
CCGGAAACCTGGCCCTGTCTTCTTGACGAGCATTCCTAGGGGTCTTTCCCCTCTCGCCAAAGGAATGCAA
GGTCTGTTGAATGTCGTGAAGGAAGCAGTTCCTCTGGAAGCTTCTTGAAGACAAACAACGTCTGTAGCGA
CCCTTTGCAGGCAGCGGAACCCCCCACCTGGCGACAGGTGCCTCTGCGGCCAAAAGCCACGTGTATAAGA
TACACCTGCAAAGGCGGCACAACCCCAGTGCCACGTTGTGAGTTGGATAGTTGTGGAAAGAGTCAAATGG
CTCTCCTCAAGCGTATTCAACAAGGGGCTGAAGGATGCCCAGAAGGTACCCCATTGTATGGGATCTGATC
TGGGGCCTCGGTACACATGCTTTACATGTGTTTAGTCGAGGTTAAAAAAACGTCTAGGCCCCCCGAACCA
CGGGGACGTGGTTTTCCTTTGAAAAACACGATGATAATATGGCCACAACCCTGGAATTCGCCACCATGGT
GAGCAAGGGCGAGGAGGATAACATGGCCATCATCAAGGAGTTCATGCGCTTCAAGGTGCACATGGAGGGC
TCCGTGAACGGCCACGAGTTCGAGATCGAGGGCGAGGGCGAGGGCCGCCCCTACGAGGGCACCCAGACCG
CCAAGCTGAAGGTGACCAAGGGTGGCCCCCTGCCCTTCGCCTGGGACATCCTGTCCCCTCAGTTCATGTA
CGGCTCCAAGGCCTACGTGAAGCACCCCGCCGACATCCCCGACTACTTGAAGCTGTCCTTCCCCGAGGGC
TTCAAGTGGGAGCGCGTGATGAACTTCGAGGACGGCGGCGTGGTGACCGTGACCCAGGACTCCTCCCTGC
AGGACGGCGAGTTCATCTACAAGGTGAAGCTGCGCGGCACCAACTTCCCCTCCGACGGCCCCGTAATGCA
GAAGAAGACCATGGGCTGGGAGGCCTCCTCCGAGCGGATGTACCCCGAGGACGGCGCCCTGAAGGGCGAG
ATCAAGCAGAGGCTGAAGCTGAAGGACGGCGGCCACTACGACGCTGAGGTCAAGACCACCTACAAGGCCA
AGAAGCCCGTGCAGCTGCCCGGCGCCTACAACGTCAACATCAAGTTGGACATCACCTCCCACAACGAGGA
CTACACCATCGTGGAACAGTACGAACGCGCCGAGGGCCGCCACTCCACCGGCGGCATGGACGAGCTGTAC
AAGTAAACTAGTAAGCTTGGCGTAACTAGATCTTGAGACAAATGGCAGTATTCATCCACAATTTTAAAAG
AAAAGGGGGGATTGGGGGGTACAGTGCAGGGGAAAGAATAGTAGACATAATAGCAACAGACATACAAACT
AAAGAATTACAAAAACAAATTACAAAAATTCAAAATTTTCGGGTTTATTACAGGGACAGCAGAGATCCAC
TTTGGGCTCGAGGGGGCCCGGGTGCAAAGATGGATAAAGTTTTAAACAGAGAGGAATCTTTGCAGCTAAT
GGACCTTCTAGGTCTTGAAAGGAGTGGGAATTGGCTCCGGTGCCCGTCAGTGGGCAGAGCGCACATCGCC
CACAGTCCCCGAGAAGTTGGGGGGAGGGGTCGGCAATTGATCCGGTGCCTAGAGAAGGTGGCGCGGGGTA
AACTGGGAAAGTGATGTCGTGTACTGGCTCCGCCTTTTTCCCGAGGGTGGGGGAGAACCGTATATAAGTG
CAGTAGTCGCCGTGAACGTTCTTTTTCGCAACGGGTTTGCCGCCAGAACACAGGTAAGTGCCGTGTGTGG
TTCCCGCGGGCCTGGCCTCTTTACGGGTTATGGCCCTTGCGTGCCTTGAATTACTTCCACCTGGCTGCAG
TACGTGATTCTTGATCCCGAGCTTCGGGTTGGAAGTGGGTGGGAGAGTTCGAGGCCTTGCGCTTAAGGAG
CCCCTTCGCCTCGTGCTTGAGTTGAGGCCTGGCCTGGGCGCTGGGGCCGCCGCGTGCGAATCTGGTGGCA
CCTTCGCGCCTGTCTCGCTGCTTTCGATAAGTCTCTAGCCATTTAAAATTTTTGATGACCTGCTGCGACG
CTTTTTTTCTGGCAAGATAGTCTTGTAAATGCGGGCCAAGATCTGCACACTGGTATTTCGGTTTTTGGGG
CCGCGGGCGGCGACGGGGCCCGTGCGTCCCAGCGCACATGTTCGGCGAGGCGGGGCCTGCGAGCGCGGCC
ACCGAGAATCGGACGGGGGTAGTCTCAAGCTGGCCGGCCTGCTCTGGTGCCTGGCCTCGCGCCGCCGTGT
ATCGCCCCGCCCTGGGCGGCAAGGCTGGCCCGGTCGGCACCAGTTGCGTGAGCGGAAAGATGGCCGCTTC
CCGGCCCTGCTGCAGGGAGCTCAAAATGGAGGACGCGGCGCTCGGGAGAGCGGGCGGGTGAGTCACCCAC
ACAAAGGAAAAGGGCCTTTCCGTCCTCAGCCGTCGCTTCATGTGACTCCACGGAGTACCGGGCGCCGTCC
AGGCACCTCGATTAGTTCTCGAGCTTTTGGAGTACGTCGTCTTTAGGTTGGGGGGAGGGGTTTTATGCGA
TGGAGTTTCCCCACACTGAGTGGGTGGAGACTGAAGTTAGGCCAGCTTGGCACTTGATGTAATTCTCCTT
GGAATTTGCCCTTTTTGAGTTTGGATCTTGGTTCATTCTCAAGCCTCAGACAGTGGTTCAAAGTTTTTTT
CTTCCATTTCAGGTGTCGTGACGTACGGCCACCATGACCGAGTACAAGCCCACGGTGCGCCTCGCCACCC
GCGACGACGTCCCCAGGGCCGTACGCACCCTCGCCGCCGCGTTCGCCGACTACCCCGCCACGCGCCACAC
CGTCGATCCGGACCGCCACATCGAGCGGGTCACCGAGCTGCAAGAACTCTTCCTCACGCGCGTCGGGCTC
GACATCGGCAAGGTGTGGGTCGCGGACGACGGCGCCGCCGTGGCGGTCTGGACCACGCCGGAGAGCGTCG
AAGCGGGGGCGGTGTTCGCCGAGATCGGCCCGCGCATGGCCGAGTTGAGCGGTTCCCGGCTGGCCGCGCA
GCAACAGATGGAAGGCCTCCTGGCGCCGCACCGGCCCAAGGAGCCCGCGTGGTTCCTGGCCACCGTCGGA
GTCTCGCCCGACCACCAGGGCAAGGGTCTGGGCAGCGCCGTCGTGCTCCCCGGAGTGGAGGCGGCCGAGC
GCGCCGGGGTGCCCGCCTTCCTGGAGACCTCCGCGCCCCGCAACCTCCCCTTCTACGAGCGGCTCGGCTT
CACCGTCACCGCCGACGTCGAGGTGCCCGAAGGACCGCGCACCTGGTGCATGACCCGCAAGCCCGGTGCC
TGAACGCGTTAAGTCGACAATCAACCTCTGGATTACAAAATTTGTGAAAGATTGACTGGTATTCTTAACT
ATGTTGCTCCTTTTACGCTATGTGGATACGCTGCTTTAATGCCTTTGTATCATGCTATTGCTTCCCGTAT
GGCTTTCATTTTCTCCTCCTTGTATAAATCCTGGTTGCTGTCTCTTTATGAGGAGTTGTGGCCCGTTGTC
AGGCAACGTGGCGTGGTGTGCACTGTGTTTGCTGACGCAACCCCCACTGGTTGGGGCATTGCCACCACCT
GTCAGCTCCTTTCCGGGACTTTCGCTTTCCCCCTCCCTATTGCCACGGCGGAACTCATCGCCGCCTGCCT
TGCCCGCTGCTGGACAGGGGCTCGGCTGTTGGGCACTGACAATTCCGTGGTGTTGTCGGGGAAATCATCG
TCCTTTCCTTGGCTGCTCGCCTGTGTTGCCACCTGGATTCTGCGCGGGACGTCCTTCTGCTACGTCCCTT
CGGCCCTCAATCCAGCGGACCTTCCTTCCCGCGGCCTGCTGCCGGCTCTGCGGCCTCTTCCGCGTCTTCG
CCTTCGCCCTCAGACGAGTCGGATCTCCCTTTGGGCCGCCTCCCCGCGTCGACTTTAAGACCAATGACTT
ACAAGGCAGCTGTAGATCTTAGCCACTTTTTAAAAGAAAAGGGGGGACTGGAAGGGCTAATTCACTCCCA
ACGAAGACAAGATCTGCTTTTTGCTTGTACTGGGTCTCTCTGGTTAGACCAGATCTGAGCCTGGGAGCTC
TCTGGCTAACTAGGGAACCCACTGCTTAAGCCTCAATAAAGCTTGCCTTGAGTGCTTCAAGTAGTGTGTG
CCCGTCTGTTGTGTGACTCTGGTAACTAGAGATCCCTCAGACCCTTTTAGTCAGTGTGGAAAATCTCTAG
CAGTACGTATAGTAGTTCATGTCATCTTATTATTCAGTATTTATAACTTGCAAAGAAATGAATATCAGAG
AGTGAGAGGAACTTGTTTATTGCAGCTTATAATGGTTACAAATAAAGCAATAGCATCACAAATTTCACAA
ATAAAGCATTTTTTTCACTGCATTCTAGTTGTGGTTTGTCCAAACTCATCAATGTATCTTATCATGTCTG
GCTCTAGCTATCCCGCCCCTAACTCCGCCCATCCCGCCCCTAACTCCGCCCAGTTCCGCCCATTCTCCGC
CCCATGGCTGACTAATTTTTTTTATTTATGCAGAGGCCGAGGCCGCCTCGGCCTCTGAGCTATTCCAGAA
GTAGTGAGGAGGCTTTTTTGGAGGCCTAGGGACGTACCCAATTCGCCCTATAGTGAGTCGTATTACGCGC
GCTCACTGGCCGTCGTTTTACAACGTCGTGACTGGGAAAACCCTGGCGTTACCCAACTTAATCGCCTTGC
AGCACATCCCCCTTTCGCCAGCTGGCGTAATAGCGAAGAGGCCCGCACCGATCGCCCTTCCCAACAGTTG
CGCAGCCTGAATGGCGAATGGG
[124 nt withheld, positions 10523-10646]
C
[91 nt withheld, positions 10648-10738]
A
[49 nt withheld, positions 10740-10788]
CCTTTGACGTTGGAGTCCACGTTCTTT
[37 nt withheld, positions 10816-10852]
ACCCTATCTCGGTCTATTCTTTTGATTTATAAGGGATTTTGCCGATTTCGGCCTATTGGTTAAAAAATGA
GCTGATTTAACAAAAATTTAACGCGAATTTTAACAAAATATTAACGCTTACAATTTAGGTGGCACTTTTC
GGGGAAATGTGCGCGGAACCCCTATTTGTTTATTTTTCTAAATACATTCAAATATGTATCCGCTCATGAG
ACAATAACCCTGATAAATGCTTCAATAATATTGAAAAAGGAAGAGTATGAGTATTCAACATTTCCGTGTC
GCCCTTATTCCCTTTTTTGCGGCATTTTGCCTTCCTGTTTTTGCTCACCCAGAAACGCTGGTGAAAGTAA
AAGATGCTGAAGATCAGTTGGGTGCACGAGTGGGTTACATCGAACTGGATCTCAACAGCGGTAAGATCCT
TGAGAGTTTTCGCCCCGAAGAACGTTTTCCAATGATGAGCACTTTTAAAGTTCTGCTATGTGGCGCGGTA
TTATCCCGTATTGACGCCGGGCAAGAGCAACTCGGTCGCCGCATACACTATTCTCAGAATGACTTGGTTG
AGTACTCACCAGTCACAGAAAAGCATCTTACGGATGGCATGACAGTAAGAGAATTATGCAGTGCTGCCAT
AACCATGAGTGATAACACTGCGGCCAACTTACTTCTGACAACGATCGGAGGACCGAAGGAGCTAACCGCT
TTTTTGCACAACATGGGGGATCATGTAACTCGCCTTGATCGTTGGGAACCGGAGCTGAATGAAGCCATAC
CAAACGACGAGCGTGACACCACGATGCCTGTAGCAATGGCAACAACGTTGCGCAAACTATTAACTGGCGA
ACTACTTACTCTAGCTTCCCGGCAACAATTAATAGACTGGATGGAGGCGGATAAAGTTGCAGGACCACTT
CTGCGCTCGGCCCTTCCGGCTGGCTGGTTTATTGCTGATAAATCTGGAGCCGGTGAGCGTGGGTCTCGCG
GTATCATTGCAGCACTGGGGCCAGATGGTAAGCCCTCCCGTATCGTAGTTATCTACACGACGGGGAGTCA
GGCAACTATGGATGAACGAAATAGACAGATCGCTGAGATAGGTGCCTCACTGATTAAGCATTGGTAACTG
TCAGACCAAGTTTACTCATATATACTTTAGATTGATTTAAAACTTCATTTTTAATTTAAAAGGATCTAGG
TGAAGATCCTTTTTGATAATCTCATGACCAAAATCCCTTAACGTGAGTTTTCGTTCCACTGAGCGTCAGA
CCCCGTAGAAAAGATCAAAGGATCTTCTTGAGATCCTTTTTTTCTGCGCGTAATCTGCTGCTTGCAAACA
AAAAAACCACCGCTACCAGCGGTGGTTTGTTTGCCGGATCAAGAGCTACCAACTCTTTTTCCGAAGGTAA
CTGGCTTCAGCAGAGCGCAGATACCAAATACTGTTCTTCTAGTGTAGCCGTAGTTAGGCCACCACTTCAA
GAACTCTGTAGCACCGCCTACATACCTCGCTCTGCTAATCCTGTTACCAGTGGCTGCTGCCAGTGGCGAT
AAGTCGTGTCTTACCGGGTTGGACTCAAGACGATAGTTACCGGATAAGGCGCAGCGGTCGGGCTGAACGG
GGGGTTCGTGCACACAGCCCAGCTTGGAGCGAACGACCTACACCGAACTGAGATACCTACAGCGTGAGCT
ATGAGAAAGCGCCACGCTTCCCGAAGGGAGAAAGGCGGACAGGTATCCGGTAAGCGGCAGGGTCGGAACA
GGAGAGCGCACGAGGGAGCTTCCAGGGGGAAACGCCTGGTATCTTTATAGTCCTGTCGGGTTTCGCCACC
TCTGACTTGAGCGTCGATTTTTGTGATGCTCGTCAGGGGGGCGGAGCCTATGGAAAAACGCCAGCAACGC
GGCCTTTTTACGGTTCCTGGCCTTTTGCTGGCCTTTTGCTCACATGTTCTTTCCTGCGTTATCCCCTGAT
TCTGTGGATAACCGTATTACCGCCTTTGAGTGAGCTGATACCGCTCGCCGCAGC
